>Addgene plasmid #163762 | pYX233 | addgene full sequence | sequence record 322804 | Addgene NGS Result
TATATTAACAATTTTTTGTTGATACTTTTATTACATTTGAATAAGAAGTAATACAAACCGAAAATGTTGA
AAGTATTAGTTAAAGTGGTTATGCAGTTTTTGCATTTATATATCTGTTAATAGATCAAAAATCATCGCTT
CGCTGATTAATTACCCCAGAAATAAGGCTAAAAAACTAATCGCATTATCATCCTATGGTTGTTAATTTGA
TTCGTTCATTTGAAGGTTTGTGGGGCCAGGTTACTGCCAATTTTTCCTCTTCATAACCATAAAAGCTAGT
ATTGTAGAATCTTTATTGTTCGGAGCAGTGCGGCGCGAGGCACATCTGCGTTTCAGGAACGCGACCGGTG
AAGACGAGGACGCACGGAGGAGAGTCTTCCTTCGGAGGGCTGTCACCCGCTCGGCGGCTTCTAATCCGTA
CTTCAATATAGCAATGAGCAGTTAAGCGTATTACTGAAAGTTCCAAAGAGAAGGTTTTTTTAGGCTAAGA
TAATGGGGCTCTTTACATTTCCACAACATATAAGTAAGATTAGATATGGATATGTATATGGATATGTATA
TGGTGGTAATGCCATGTAATATGATTATTAAACTTCTTTGCGTCCATCCAAAAAAAAAGTAAGAATTTTT
GAAAATTCAATATAAATGACAGCTCAGTTACAAAGTGAAAGTACTTCTAAAATTGTTTTGGTTACAGGTG
GTGCTGGATACATTGGTTCACACACTGTGGTAGAGCTAATTGAGAATGGATATGACTGTGTTGTTGCTGA
TAACCTGTCGAATTGGTCCGACGGCCGGCCCGGTACCAGCTTTTGTTCCCTTTAGTGAGGGTTAATTTCG
AGCTTGGCGTAATCATGGTCATAGCTGTTTCCTGTGTGAAATTGTTATCCGCTCACAATTCCACACAACA
TACGAGCCGGAAGCATAAAGTGTAAAGCCTGGGGTGCCTAATGAGTGAGCTAACTCACATTAATTGCGTT
GCGCTCACTGCCCGCTTTCCAGTCGGGAAACCTGTCGTGCCAGCTGCATTAATGAATCGGCCAACGCGCG
GGGAGAGGCGGTTTGCGTATTGGGCGCTCTTCCGCTTCCTCGCTCACTGACTCGCTGCGCTCGGTCGTTC
GGCTGCGGCGAGCGGTATCAGCTCACTCAAAGGCGGTAATACGGTTATCCACAGAATCAGGGGATAACGC
AGGAAAGAACATGTGAGCAAAAGGCCAGCAAAAGGCCAGGAACCGTAAAAAGGCCGCGTTGCTGGCGTTT
TTCCATAGGCTCCGCCCCCCTGACGAGCATCACAAAAATCGACGCTCAAGTCAGAGGTGGCGAAACCCGA
CAGGACTATAAAGATACCAGGCGTTTCCCCCTGGAAGCTCCCTCGTGCGCTCTCCTGTTCCGACCCTGCC
GCTTACCGGATACCTGTCCGCCTTTCTCCCTTCGGGAAGCGTGGCGCTTTCTCATAGCTCACGCTGTAGG
TATCTCAGTTCGGTGTAGGTCGTTCGCTCCAAGCTGGGCTGTGTGCACGAACCCCCCGTTCAGCCCGACC
GCTGCGCCTTATCCGGTAACTATCGTCTTGAGTCCAACCCGGTAAGACACGACTTATCGCCACTGGCAGC
AGCCACTGGTAACAGGATTAGCAGAGCGAGGTATGTAGGCGGTGCTACAGAGTTCTTGAAGTGGTGGCCT
AACTACGGCTACACTAGAAGAACAGTATTTGGTATCTGCGCTCTGCTGAAGCCAGTTACCTTCGGAAAAA
GAGTTGGTAGCTCTTGATCCGGCAAACAAACCACCGCTGGTAGCGGTGGTTTTTTTGTTTGCAAGCAGCA
GATTACGCGCAGAAAAAAAGGATCTCAAGAAGATCCTTTGATCTTTTCTACGGGGTCTGACGCTCAGTGG
AACGAAAACTCACGTTAAGGGATTTTGGTCATGAGATTATCAAAAAGGATCTTCACCTAGATCCTTTTAA
ATTAAAAATGAAGTTTTAAATCAATCTAAAGTATATATGAGTAAACTTGGTCTGACAGTTACCAATGCTT
AATCAGTGAGGCACCTATCTCAGCGATCTGTCTATTTCGTTCATCCATAGTTGCCTGACTCCCCGTCGTG
TAGATAACTACGATACGGGAGGGCTTACCATCTGGCCCCAGTGCTGCAATGATACCGCGAGACCCACGCT
CACCGGCTCCAGATTTATCAGCAATAAACCAGCCAGCCGGAAGGGCCGAGCGCAGAAGTGGTCCTGCAAC
TTTATCCGCCTCCATCCAGTCTATTAATTGTTGCCGGGAAGCTAGAGTAAGTAGTTCGCCAGTTAATAGT
TTGCGCAACGTTGTTGCCATTGCTACAGGCATCGTGGTGTCACGCTCGTCGTTTGGTATGGCTTCATTCA
GCTCCGGTTCCCAACGATCAAGGCGAGTTACATGATCCCCCATGTTGTGCAAAAAAGCGGTTAGCTCCTT
CGGTCCTCCGATCGTTGTCAGAAGTAAGTTGGCCGCAGTGTTATCACTCATGGTTATGGCAGCACTGCAT
AATTCTCTTACTGTCATGCCATCCGTAAGATGCTTTTCTGTGACTGGTGAGTACTCAACCAAGTCATTCT
GAGAATAGTGTATGCGGCGACCGAGTTGCTCTTGCCCGGCGTCAATACGGGATAATACCGCGCCACATAG
CAGAACTTTAAAAGTGCTCATCATTGGAAAACGTTCTTCGGGGCGAAAACTCTCAAGGATCTTACCGCTG
TTGAGATCCAGTTCGATGTAACCCACTCGTGCACCCAACTGATCTTCAGCATCTTTTACTTTCACCAGCG
TTTCTGGGTGAGCAAAAACAGGAAGGCAAAATGCCACAAAAAAGGGAATAAGGGCGACACGGAAATGTTG
AATACTCATACTCTTCCTTTTTCAATATTATTGAAGCATTTATCAGGGTTATTGTCTCATGAGCGGATAC
ATATTTGAATGTATTTAGAAAAATAAACAAATAGGGGTTCCGCGCACATTTCCCCGAAAAGTGCCACCTG
ACGTGCGGCCGCAGCTTTGAAGAAAAATGCGCCTTATTCAATCTTTGCTATAAAAAATGGCCCAAAATCT
CACATTGGAAGACATTTGATGACCTCATTTCTTTCAATGAAGGGCCTAACGGAGTTGACTAATGTTGTGG
GAAATTGGAGCGATAAGCGTGCTTCTGCCGTGGCCAGGACAACGTATACTCATCAGATAACAGCAATACC
TGATCACTACTTCGCACTAGTTTCTCGGTACTATGCATATGATCCAATATCAAAGGAAATGATAGCATTG
AAGGATGAGACTAATCCAATTGAGGAGTGGCAGCATATAGAACAGCTAAAGGGTAGTGCTGAAGGAAGCA
TACGATACCCCGCATGGAATGGGATAATATCACAGGAGGTACTAGACTACCTTTCATCCTACATAAATAG
ACGCATATAAGTACGCATTTAAGCATAAACACGCACTATGCCGTTCTTCTCATGTATATATATATACAGG
CAACACGCAGATATAGGTGCGACGTGAACAGTGAGCTGTATGTGCGCAGCTCGCGTTGCATTTTCGGAAG
CGCTCGTTTTCGGAAACGCTTTGAAGTTCCTATTCCGAAGTTCCTATTCTCTAGAAAGTATAGGAACTTC
AGAGCGCTTTTGAAAACCAAAAGCGCTCTGAAGACGCACTTTCAAAAAACCAAAAACGCACCGGACTGTA
ACGAGCTACTAAAATATTGCGAATACCGCTTCCACAAACATTGCTCAAAAGTATCTCTTTGCTATATATC
TCTGTGCTATATCCCTATATAACCTACCCATCCACCTTTCGCTCCTTGAACTTGCATCTAAACTCGACCT
CTACATTTTTTATGTTTATCTCTAGTATTACTCTTTAGACAAAAAAATTGTAGTAAGAACTATTCATAGA
GTGAATCGAAAACAATACGAAAATGTAAACATTTCCTATACGTAGTATATAGAGACAAAATAGAAGAAAC
CGTTCATAATTTTCTGACCAATGAAGAATCATCAACGCTATCACTTTCTGTTCACAAAGTATGCGCAATC
CACATCGGTATAGAATATAATCGGGGATGCCTTTATCTTGAAAAAATGCACCCGCAGCTTCGCTAGTAAT
CAGTAAACGCGGGAAGTGGAGTCAGGCTTTTTTTATGGAAGAGAAAATAGACACCAAAGTAGCCTTCTTC
TAACCTTAACGGACCTACAGTGCAAAAAGTTATCAAGAGACTGCATTATAGAGCGCACAAAGGAGAAAAA
AAGTAATCTAAGATGCTTTGTTAGAAAAATAGCGCTCTCGGGATGCATTTTTGTAGAACAAAAAAGAAGT
ATAGATTCTTTGTTGGTAAAATAGCGCTCTCGCGTTGCATTTCTGTTCTGTAAAAATGCAGCTCAGATTC
TTTGTTTGAAAAATTAGCGCTCTCGCGTTGCATTTTTGTTTTACAAAAATGAAGCACAGATTCTTCGTTG
GTAAAATAGCGCTTTCGCGTTGCATTTCTGTTCTGTAAAAATGCAGCTCAGATTCTTTGTTTGAAAAATT
AGCGCTCTCGCGTTGCATTTTTGTTCTACAAAATGAAGCACAGATGCTTCGTTAACAAAGATATGCTATT
GAAGTGCAAGATGGAAACGCAGAAAATGAACCGGGGATGCGACGTGCAAGATTACCTATGCAATAGATGC
AATAGTTTCTCCAGGAACCGAAATACATACATTGTCTTCCGTAAAGCGCTAGACTATATATTATTATACA
GGTTCAAATATACTATCTGTTTCAGGGAAAACTCCCAGGTTCGGATGTTCAAAATTCAATGATGGGTAAC
AAGTACGATCGTAAATCTGTAAAACAGTTTGTCGGATATTAGGCTGTATCTCCTCAAAGCGTATTCGAAT
ATCATTGAGAAGCTGCAGCGTCACATCGGATAATAATGATGGCAGCCATTGTAGAAGTGCCTTTTGCATT
TCTAGTCTCTTTCTCGGTCTAGCTAGTTTTACTACATCGCGAAGATAGAATCTTAGATCACACTGCCTTT
GCTGAGCTGGATCAATAGAGTAACAAAAGAGTGGTAAGGCCTCGTTAAAGGACAAGGACCTGAGCGGAAG
TGTATCGTACAGTAGACGGAGTATACTAGTATAGTCTATAGTCCGTGGAATTGATCCACTAGTTCTAGAG
CGGCCGCACTCTCACTAGTACGTCTAAGAAACCATTATTATCATGACATTAACCTATAAAAATAGGCGTA
TCACGAGGCCCTTTCGTCTCGCGCGTTTCGGTGATGACGGTGAAAACCTCTGACACATGCAGCTCCCGGA
GACGGTCACAGCTTGTCTGTAAGCGGATGCCGGGAGCAGACAAGCCCGTCAGGGCGCGTCAGCGGGTGTT
GGCGGGTGTCGGGGCTGGCTTAACTATGCGGCATCAGAGCAGATTGTACTGAGAGTGCACCATAGATCAA
CGACATTACTATATATATAATATAGGAAGCATTTAATAGAACAGCATCGTAATATATGTGTACTTTGCAG
TTATGACGCCAGATGGCAGTAGTGGAAGATATTCTTTATTGAAAAATAGCTTGTCACCTTACGTACAATC
TTGATCCGGAGCTTTTCTTTTTTTGCCGATTAAGAATTAATTCGGTCGAAAAAAGAAAAGGAGAGGGCCA
AGAGGGAGGGCATTGGTGACTATTGAGCACGTGAGTATACGTGATTAAGCACACAAAGGCAGCTTGGAGT
ATGTCTGTTATTAATTTCACAGGTAGTTCTGGTCCATTGGTGAAAGTTTGCGGCTTGCAGAGCACAGAGG
CCGCAGAATGTGCTCTAGATTCCGATGCTGACTTGCTGGGTATTATATGTGTGCCCAATAGAAAGAGAAC
AATTGACCCGGTTATTGCAAGGAAAATTTCAAGTCTTGTAAAAGCATATAAAAATAGTTCAGGCACTCCG
AAATACTTGGTTGGCGTGTTTCGTAATCAACCTAAGGAGGATGTTTTGGCTCTGGTCAATGATTACGGCA
TTGATATAGTCCAACTGCATGGAGATGAGTCGTGGCAAGAATACCAAGAGTTCCTCGGTTTGCCAGTTAT
TAAAAGACTCGTATTTCCAAAAGACTGCAACATACTACTCAGTGCAGCTTCACAGAAACCTCATTCGTTT
ATTCCCTTGTTTGATTCAGAAGCAGGTGGGACAGGTGAACTTTTGGATTGGAACTCGATTTCTGACTGGG
TTGGAAGGCAAGAGAGCCCCGAAAGTTTACATTTTATGTTAGCTGGTGGACTGACGCCAGAAAATGTTGG
TGATGCGCTTAGATTAAATGGCGTTATTGGTGTTGATGTAAGCGGAGGTGTGGAGACAAATGGTGTAAAA
GACTCTAACAAAATAGCAAATTTCGTCAAAAATGCTAAGAAATAGGTTATTACTGAGTAGTATTTATTTA
AGTATTGTTTGTGCACTTGCCGATCTATGCGGTGTGAAATACCGCACAGATGCGTAAGGAGAAAATACCG
CATCAGGAAATTGTAAGCGTTAATATTTTGTTAAAATTCGCGTTAAATTTTTGTTAAATCAGCTCATTTT
TTAACCAATAGGCCGAAATCGGCAAAATCCCTTATAAATCAAAAGAATAGACCGAGATAGGGT
[37 nt withheld, positions 6644-6680]
AAAGAACGTGGACTCCAACGTCAAAGG
[49 nt withheld, positions 6708-6756]
T
[91 nt withheld, positions 6758-6848]
G
[124 nt withheld, positions 6850-6973]
CCATTCGCCATTCAGGCTGCGCAACTGTTGGGAAGGGCGATCGGTGCGGGCCTCTTCGCTATTACGCCAG
CTGGCGAAAGGGGGATGTGCTGCAAGGCGATTAAGTTGGGTAACGCCAGGGTTTTCCCAGTCACGACGTT
GTAAAACGACGGCCAGTGAATTGTAATACGACTCACTATAGGGCGAATTGGAGCTAGACAAAGACAAAAA
AAAAAAGGGATGTATCGGTCAGTCATTAATACTAGGAACAAGAGAAAGGAAAAACGTTCATTGTTCCTTA
TTCAGTTAGCTAGCTGAGCTCGAGATATCATGCGTAGTCAGGCACATCATACGGATACCCGGGTCGACGC
GTAAGCTTGTGGGCCCTAGGATCCATGGTGAATTCGATCCGGGGTTTTTTCTCCTTGACGTTAAAGTATA
GAGG
Features (pLannotate 1.2.2; 21 found; start..end, strand, type, name):
    646..783     +  CDS            GAL10 (fragment): GAL10_YEAST - Experimental evidence at protein level: Swiss-Prot protein existence level 1. Mutarotase converts alpha-aldose to the beta-anomer. It is active on D-glucose, L-arabinose, D-xylose, D-galactose, maltose and lactose (By similarity). From Saccharomyces cerevisiae (strain ATCC 204508 / S288c) (Baker's yeast).
    819..837     -  promoter       T3 promoter: promoter for bacteriophage T3 RNA polymerase
    882..898     -  protein_bind   lac operator: The lac repressor binds to the lac operator to inhibit transcription in E. coli. This inhibition can be relieved by adding lactose or isopropyl-β-D-thiogalactopyranoside (IPTG). lac repressor encoded by lacI
    906..936     -  promoter       lac promoter: promoter for the E. coli lac operon
    951..972     -  protein_bind   CAP binding site: CAP binding activates transcription in the presence of cAMP. E. coli catabolite activator protein
    985..1077    -  CDS            lacI (fragment): lac repressor; lacI; The lac repressor binds to the lac operator to inhibit transcription in E. coli. This inhibition can be relieved by adding lactose or isopropyl-β-D-thiogalactopyranoside (IPTG).
   1260..1848    -  rep_origin     ori: high-copy-number ColE1/pMB1/pBR322/pUC origin of replication
   2019..2879    -  CDS            AmpR: β-lactamase; bla; confers resistance to ampicillin, carbenicillin, and related antibiotics
   2880..2984    -  promoter       AmpR promoter: bla
   3261..4603    +  rep_origin     2μ ori: yeast 2μ plasmid origin of replication
   4757..5161    -  CDS            RAF1 (fragment): RAF_YEAST - Experimental evidence at transcript level: Swiss-Prot protein existence level 2. Antagonizes transcriptional repression of recombinase FLP by REP1-REP2. May play a role in plasmid partitioning. From Saccharomyces cerevisiae (strain ATCC 204508 / S288c) (Baker's yeast).
   5163..5187    -  misc_feature   MCS (fragment): pBluescript multiple cloning site
   5268..5303    +  CDS            rop (fragment): Rop protein, which maintains plasmids at low copy number; rop
   5405..5454    +  misc_feature   bom (fragment): basis of mobility region from pBR322
   5593..5740    +  promoter       TRP1 promoter: S. cerevisiae TRP1
   5741..6412    +  CDS            TRP1: TRPF_YEAST - Experimental evidence at protein level: Swiss-Prot protein existence level 1. From Saccharomyces cerevisiae (strain ATCC 204508 / S288c) (Baker's yeast).
   6466..6517    +  misc_feature   bom (fragment): basis of mobility region from pBR322
   6545..6973    -  rep_origin     f1 ori (sequence partly withheld): f1 bacteriophage origin of replication; arrow indicates direction of (+) strand synthesis
   6977..7134    -  CDS            lacZα (fragment): LacZα fragment of β-galactosidase; lacZ fragment
   7137..7155    +  promoter       T7 promoter: promoter for bacteriophage T7 RNA polymerase
   7367..634     -  promoter       GAL1,10 promoter (across the origin): GAL1 and GAL10 genes of S. cerevisiae; divergent inducible promoter, regulated by Gal4
