[The description below was written by a language model from this plasmid's Addgene catalogue record and pLannotate feature annotations shown in this document.]
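Description:
pYX233 is an empty yeast expression backbone of about 7.4 kb, built as an E. coli–Saccharomyces cerevisiae shuttle vector for galactose-inducible expression of a gene cloned into it by restriction enzyme methods. In bacteria it replicates from a high-copy ColE1/pUC-type origin and is selected with ampicillin through the β-lactamase gene under its own promoter. In yeast it is maintained episomally through the 2μ origin, which typically gives multiple copies per cell, and is selected by tryptophan prototrophy through a TRP1 cassette with its native promoter. An adjacent fragment of the 2μ plasmid RAF1 gene appears to be carried over with the origin segment. An f1 origin is also present, which in principle allows single-stranded DNA production.

Expression is driven by the GAL1 promoter. It is annotated as the divergent GAL1,10 regulatory region, which is controlled by Gal4, induced by galactose and repressed by glucose. A short GAL10 coding fragment next to it is a remnant of the native locus. The catalogue entry lists a C-terminal hemagglutinin (HA) tag on the backbone, so an in-frame insert lacking a stop codon would be epitope-tagged for detection. The automated feature table does not annotate the tag, a full cloning site or a yeast terminator, so their exact positions are not documented here. The remaining annotations are pBluescript- and pBR322-derived leftovers with no role in yeast expression: T3 and T7 promoters, lac promoter and operator, and fragments of lacZα, lacI, rop and bom. The plasmid serves as a cloning recipient and as an empty-vector control for inducible expression experiments in yeast.
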