Addgene plasmid #163762: pYX233
Purpose: (Empty Backbone) Empty vector for Gal-inducible yeast expression
Depositing lab: Johannes Herrmann. Depositing organization: Rheinland-Pfälzische Technische Universität Kaiserslautern. Publication: Mitochondrial protein-induced stress triggers a global adaptive transcriptional programme. Boos F, Kramer L, Groh C, Jung F, Haberkant P, Stein F, Wollweber F, Gackstatter A, Zoller E, van der Laan M, Savitski MM, Benes V, Herrmann JM. Nat Cell Biol. 2019 Apr;21(4):442-451. doi: 10.1038/s41556-019-0294-5. Epub 2019 Mar 18. PubMed 30886345.
Backbone
  Vector backbone: pYX233
  Backbone size (bp): 7400
  Vector type: Yeast Expression
  Promoter: GAL1
  Selectable markers: TRP1
  Tag / fusion protein: Hemagglutinin (HA) tag (C terminal on backbone)
Growth in bacteria
  Bacterial resistance: Ampicillin, 100 μg/mL
  Growth temperature: 37°C
  Growth strain: DH5alpha
  Copy number: High Copy
Gene/Insert
  Cloning method: Restriction Enzyme
  Sequencing primers: 5′ ATATACCTCTATACTTTAAC
Terms and licenses: Academic/Nonprofit Terms; Industry Terms: Not Available to Industry
How to cite: pYX233 was a gift from Johannes Herrmann (Addgene plasmid # 163762 ; http://n2t.net/addgene:163762 ; RRID:Addgene_163762)
